>Addgene plasmid #165444 | pLD037-pCMV-APOBEC-Cas9(D10A)-rXRCC1 | addgene full sequence | sequence record 326624 | Addgene NGS Result
GACATTGATTATTGACTAGTTATTAATAGTAATCAATTACGGGGTCATTAGTTCATAGCCCATATATGGA
GTTCCGCGTTACATAACTTACGGTAAATGGCCCGCCTGGCTGACCGCCCAACGACCCCCGCCCATTGACG
TCAATAATGACGTATGTTCCCATAGTAACGCCAATAGGGACTTTCCATTGACGTCAATGGGTGGAGTATT
TACGGTAAACTGCCCACTTGGCAGTACATCAAGTGTATCATATGCCAAGTACGCCCCCTATTGACGTCAA
TGACGGTAAATGGCCCGCCTGGCATTATGCCCAGTACATGACCTTATGGGACTTTCCTACTTGGCAGTAC
ATCTACGTATTAGTCATCGCTATTACCATGGTGATGCGGTTTTGGCAGTACATCAATGGGCGTGGATAGC
GGTTTGACTCACGGGGATTTCCAAGTCTCCACCCCATTGACGTCAATGGGAGTTTGTTTTGGCACCAAAA
TCAACGGGACTTTCCAAAATGTCGTAACAACTCCGCCCCATTGACGCAAATGGGCGGTAGGCGTGTACGG
TGGGAGGTCTATATAAGCAGAGCTGGTTTAGTGAACCGTCAGATCCGCTAGAGATCCGCGGCCGCTAATA
CGACTCACTATAGGGAGAGCCGCCACCATGAGCTCAGAGACTGGCCCAGTGGCTGTGGACCCCACATTGA
GACGGCGGATCGAGCCCCATGAGTTTGAGGTATTCTTCGATCCGAGAGAGCTCCGCAAGGAGACCTGCCT
GCTTTACGAAATTAATTGGGGGGGCCGGCACTCCATTTGGCGACATACATCACAGAACACTAACAAGCAC
GTCGAAGTCAACTTCATCGAGAAGTTCACGACAGAAAGATATTTCTGTCCGAACACAAGGTGCAGCATTA
CCTGGTTTCTCAGCTGGAGCCCATGCGGCGAATGTAGTAGGGCCATCACTGAATTCCTGTCAAGGTATCC
CCACGTCACTCTGTTTATTTACATCGCAAGGCTGTACCACCACGCTGACCCCCGCAATCGACAAGGCCTG
CGGGATTTGATCTCTTCAGGTGTGACTATCCAAATTATGACTGAGCAGGAGTCAGGATACTGCTGGAGAA
ACTTTGTGAATTATAGCCCGAGTAATGAAGCCCACTGGCCTAGGTATCCCCATCTGTGGGTACGACTGTA
CGTTCTTGAACTGTACTGCATCATACTGGGCCTGCCTCCTTGTCTCAACATTCTGAGAAGGAAGCAGCCA
CAGCTGACATTCTTTACCATCGCTCTTCAGTCTTGTCATTACCAGCGACTGCCCCCACACATTCTCTGGG
CCACCGGGTTGAAAAGCGGCAGCGAGACTCCCGGGACCTCAGAGTCCGCCACACCCGAAAGTGATAAAAA
GTATTCTATTGGTTTAGCCATCGGCACTAATTCCGTTGGATGGGCTGTCATAACCGATGAATACAAAGTA
CCTTCAAAGAAATTTAAGGTGTTGGGGAACACAGACCGTCATTCGATTAAAAAGAATCTTATCGGTGCCC
TCCTATTCGATAGTGGCGAAACGGCAGAGGCGACTCGCCTGAAACGAACCGCTCGGAGAAGGTATACACG
TCGCAAGAACCGAATATGTTACTTACAAGAAATTTTTAGCAATGAGATGGCCAAAGTTGACGATTCTTTC
TTTCACCGTTTGGAAGAGTCCTTCCTTGTCGAAGAGGACAAGAAACATGAACGGCACCCCATCTTTGGAA
ACATAGTAGATGAGGTGGCATATCATGAAAAGTACCCAACGATTTATCACCTCAGAAAAAAGCTAGTTGA
CTCAACTGATAAAGCGGACCTGAGGTTAATCTACTTGGCTCTTGCCCATATGATAAAGTTCCGTGGGCAC
TTTCTCATTGAGGGTGATCTAAATCCGGACAACTCGGATGTCGACAAACTGTTCATCCAGTTAGTACAAA
CCTATAATCAGTTGTTTGAAGAGAACCCTATAAATGCAAGTGGCGTGGATGCGAAGGCTATTCTTAGCGC
CCGCCTCTCTAAATCCCGACGGCTAGAAAACCTGATCGCACAATTACCCGGAGAGAAGAAAAATGGGTTG
TTCGGTAACCTTATAGCGCTCTCACTAGGCCTGACACCAAATTTTAAGTCGAACTTCGACTTAGCTGAAG
ATGCCAAATTGCAGCTTAGTAAGGACACGTACGATGACGATCTCGACAATCTACTGGCACAAATTGGAGA
TCAGTATGCGGACTTATTTTTGGCTGCCAAAAACCTTAGCGATGCAATCCTCCTATCTGACATACTGAGA
GTTAATACTGAGATTACCAAGGCGCCGTTATCCGCTTCAATGATCAAAAGGTACGATGAACATCACCAAG
ACTTGACACTTCTCAAGGCCCTAGTCCGTCAGCAACTGCCTGAGAAATATAAGGAAATATTCTTTGATCA
GTCGAAAAACGGGTACGCAGGTTATATTGACGGCGGAGCGAGTCAAGAGGAATTCTACAAGTTTATCAAA
CCCATATTAGAGAAGATGGATGGGACGGAAGAGTTGCTTGTAAAACTCAATCGCGAAGATCTACTGCGAA
AGCAGCGGACTTTCGACAACGGTAGCATTCCACATCAAATCCACTTAGGCGAATTGCATGCTATACTTAG
AAGGCAGGAGGATTTTTATCCGTTCCTCAAAGACAATCGTGAAAAGATTGAGAAAATCCTAACCTTTCGC
ATACCTTACTATGTGGGACCCCTGGCCCGAGGGAACTCTCGGTTCGCATGGATGACAAGAAAGTCCGAAG
AAACGATTACTCCATGGAATTTTGAGGAAGTTGTCGATAAAGGTGCGTCAGCTCAATCGTTCATCGAGAG
GATGACCAACTTTGACAAGAATTTACCGAACGAAAAAGTATTGCCTAAGCACAGTTTACTTTACGAGTAT
TTCACAGTGTACAATGAACTCACGAAAGTTAAGTATGTCACTGAGGGCATGCGTAAACCCGCCTTTCTAA
GCGGAGAACAGAAGAAAGCAATAGTAGATCTGTTATTCAAGACCAACCGCAAAGTGACAGTTAAGCAATT
GAAAGAGGACTACTTTAAGAAAATTGAATGCTTCGATTCTGTCGAGATCTCCGGGGTAGAAGATCGATTT
AATGCGTCACTTGGTACGTATCATGACCTCCTAAAGATAATTAAAGATAAGGACTTCCTGGATAACGAAG
AGAATGAAGATATCTTAGAAGATATAGTGTTGACTCTTACCCTCTTTGAAGATCGGGAAATGATTGAGGA
AAGACTAAAAACATACGCTCACCTGTTCGACGATAAGGTTATGAAACAGTTAAAGAGGCGTCGCTATACG
GGCTGGGGACGATTGTCGCGGAAACTTATCAACGGGATAAGAGACAAGCAAAGTGGTAAAACTATTCTCG
ATTTTCTAAAGAGCGACGGCTTCGCCAATAGGAACTTTATGCAGCTGATCCATGATGACTCTTTAACCTT
CAAAGAGGATATACAAAAGGCACAGGTTTCCGGACAAGGGGACTCATTGCACGAACATATTGCGAATCTT
GCTGGTTCGCCAGCCATCAAAAAGGGCATACTCCAGACAGTCAAAGTAGTGGATGAGCTAGTTAAGGTCA
TGGGACGTCACAAACCGGAAAACATTGTAATCGAGATGGCACGCGAAAATCAAACGACTCAGAAGGGGCA
AAAAAACAGTCGAGAGCGGATGAAGAGAATAGAAGAGGGTATTAAAGAACTGGGCAGCCAGATCTTAAAG
GAGCATCCTGTGGAAAATACCCAATTGCAGAACGAGAAACTTTACCTCTATTACCTACAAAATGGAAGGG
ACATGTATGTTGATCAGGAACTGGACATAAACCGTTTATCTGATTACGACGTCGATCACATTGTACCCCA
ATCCTTTTTGAAGGACGATTCAATCGACAATAAAGTGCTTACACGCTCGGATAAGAACCGAGGGAAAAGT
GACAATGTTCCAAGCGAGGAAGTCGTAAAGAAAATGAAGAACTATTGGCGGCAGCTCCTAAATGCGAAAC
TGATAACGCAAAGAAAGTTCGATAACTTAACTAAAGCTGAGAGGGGTGGCTTGTCTGAACTTGACAAGGC
CGGATTTATTAAACGTCAGCTCGTGGAAACCCGCCAAATCACAAAGCATGTTGCACAGATACTAGATTCC
CGAATGAATACGAAATACGACGAGAACGATAAGCTGATTCGGGAAGTCAAAGTAATCACTTTAAAGTCAA
AATTGGTGTCGGACTTCAGAAAGGATTTTCAATTCTATAAAGTTAGGGAGATAAATAACTACCACCATGC
GCACGACGCTTATCTTAATGCCGTCGTAGGGACCGCACTCATTAAGAAATACCCGAAGCTAGAAAGTGAG
TTTGTGTATGGTGATTACAAAGTTTATGACGTCCGTAAGATGATCGCGAAAAGCGAACAGGAGATAGGCA
AGGCTACAGCCAAATACTTCTTTTATTCTAACATTATGAATTTCTTTAAGACGGAAATCACTCTGGCAAA
CGGAGAGATACGCAAACGACCTTTAATTGAAACCAATGGGGAGACAGGTGAAATCGTATGGGATAAGGGC
CGGGACTTCGCGACGGTGAGAAAAGTTTTGTCCATGCCCCAAGTCAACATAGTAAAGAAAACTGAGGTGC
AGACCGGAGGGTTTTCAAAGGAATCGATTCTTCCAAAAAGGAATAGTGATAAGCTCATCGCTCGTAAAAA
GGACTGGGACCCGAAAAAGTACGGTGGCTTCGATAGCCCTACAGTTGCCTATTCTGTCCTAGTAGTGGCA
AAAGTTGAGAAGGGAAAATCCAAGAAACTGAAGTCAGTCAAAGAATTATTGGGGATAACGATTATGGAGC
GCTCGTCTTTTGAAAAGAACCCCATCGACTTCCTTGAGGCGAAAGGTTACAAGGAAGTAAAAAAGGATCT
CATAATTAAACTACCAAAGTATAGTCTGTTTGAGTTAGAAAATGGCCGAAAACGGATGTTGGCTAGCGCC
GGAGAGCTTCAAAAGGGGAACGAACTCGCACTACCGTCTAAATACGTGAATTTCCTGTATTTAGCGTCCC
ATTACGAGAAGTTGAAAGGTTCACCTGAAGATAACGAACAGAAGCAACTTTTTGTTGAGCAGCACAAACA
TTATCTCGACGAAATCATAGAGCAAATTTCGGAATTCAGTAAGAGAGTCATCCTAGCTGATGCCAATCTG
GACAAAGTATTAAGCGCATACAACAAGCACAGGGATAAACCCATACGTGAGCAGGCGGAAAATATTATCC
ATTTGTTTACTCTTACCAACCTCGGCGCTCCAGCCGCATTCAAGTATTTTGACACAACGATAGATCGCAA
ACGATACACTTCTACCAAGGAGGTGCTAGACGCGACACTGATTCACCAATCCATCACGGGATTATATGAA
ACTCGGATAGATTTGTCACAGCTTGGGGGTGACTCTGGTGGTTCTCCTGAGATAAGCCTCCGCCACGTCG
TAAGTTGCTCCAGTCAAGACTCCACTCATCGAGCTGAGAACTTGTTGAAAGCCGACACGTACAGAAAGTG
GAGGAGCGCCAAAGCAGGGGAAAAAACGATATCCGTCGTTTTGCAGCTGGAGAAAGAGGAACAGATACAC
AGCGTTGACATCGGAAACGATGGCAGTGCATTTGTAGAAGTTTTGGTTGGTAGTAGCGCAGGAGGCGCTA
CGGCCGGTGAGCAAGACTATGAAGTGCTCTTGGTGACCAGCTCTTTCATGTCCCCGTCTGAAAGCCGAAG
CGGGTCTAACCCAAATAGGGTCCGAATATTCGGGCCGGATAAATTGGTTAGAGCCGCTGCTGAGAAGAGG
TGGGACCGCGTTAAGATTGTATGTTCACAGCCGTATTCCAAGGACAGCCCGTATGGGCTCTCATTTGTTA
AATTTCATAGCCCCCCAGATAAGGACGAGGCCGAAGCTCCGTCACAGAAGGTGACTGTAACTAAACTTGG
ACAATTCCGAGTCAAAGAGGAGGATGATTCAGCGAATAGTCTCCGGCCCGGTGCGTTGTTTTTCAATCGC
ATCAACAAAGCTGCCAGCGCAAGTGCCTCAGACCCTGCCGGGCCTAGTTATGCCGCAGCAACTCTGCAAG
CCAGTTCAGCTGCGTCAAGTGCTCTCCCCGTCCCAAAGGTTGGCGGTTCTTCCTCAAAACTGCAAGAGCC
TCCAAAGGGCAAGCGGAAGCTTGATCTGGGATTGGAGGATTCAAAACCTCCCTCTAAACCTTCAGCGGGA
CCTGCAGCTCTGAAGAGACCTAAACTCCCGGTCCCGTCTCGGACGCCGGCCGCCACACCAGCAAGTACTC
CTGCGCAGAAGGCAGTTCCCGGGAAACCAAGAGGTGAGGGCACCGAACCGCGCGGGGCTCGGGCTGGTCC
CCAAGAGTTGGGGAAGATTCTCCAAGGAGTGGTGGTCGTACTTAGTGGCTTCCAGAATCCTTTCCGCTCT
GAACTTCGCGACAAAGCGTTGGAGCTTGGTGCCAAATACAGACCAGACTGGACCCCTGACTCTACCCATT
TGATCTGTGCATTTGCCAATACTCCGAAATATAGTCAAGTTCTTGGGCTTGGTGGTAGAATTGTTAGAAA
AGAGTGGGTATTGGACTGCTACCGAATGCGAAGAAGGCTGCCTTCACGAAGGTACCTCATGGCTGGCCTT
GGGTCCTCATCTGAGGACGAGGGAGATAGCCACTCTGAGTCCGGCGAGGATGAAGCGCCTAAATTGCCAC
GGAAGAGGCCCCAACCGAAGGCTAAGACGCAAGCCGCTGGGCCAAGTTCTCCACCAAGACCTCCAACGCC
AGAAGAGACCAAAGCCCCATCACCCGGCCCACAGGATAACTCCGACACTGATGGGGAGCAAAGCGAGGGT
CGAGATAATGGAGCGGAGGACTCCGGTGATACTGAAGATGAACTCAGGCGCGTGGCGAAGCAACGGGAAC
AAAGGCAGCCGCCTGCACCAGAGGAAAATGGAGAGGATCCATACGCGGGTAGTACAGACGAGAATACTGA
TTCAGAAGCTCCTTCCGAGGCCGACCTCCCCATACCCGAGCTCCCCGACTTCTTCCAGGGCAAGCATTTC
TTTCTCTACGGCGAGTTCCCCGGAGACGAACGAAGGAAACTCATCCGATACGTTACAGCATTTAATGGCG
AGTTGGAAGATTACATGTCTGATAGGGTACAGTTTGTGATCACCGCGCAAGAGTGGGATCCTAATTTTGA
GGAGGCCTTGATGGAAAATCCCTCTCTTGCTTTTGTTCGGCCCAGATGGATATATTCTTGCAATGAAAAG
CAAAAGTTGCTCCCTCATCAGTTGTATGGGGTCGTACCCCAGGCATCTGGTGGTTCTCCCAAGAAGAAGA
GGAAAGTCTAACCGGTCATCATCACCATCACCATTGAGTTTAAACCCGCTGATCAGCCTCGACTGTGCCT
TCTAGTTGCCAGCCATCTGTTGTTTGCCCCTCCCCCGTGCCTTCCTTGACCCTGGAAGGTGCCACTCCCA
CTGTCCTTTCCTAATAAAATGAGGAAATTGCATCGCATTGTCTGAGTAGGTGTCATTCTATTCTGGGGGG
TGGGGTGGGGCAGGACAGCAAGGGGGAGGATTGGGAAGACAATAGCAGGCATGCTGGGGATGCGGTGGGC
TCTATGGCTTCTGAGGCGGAAAGAACCAGCTGGGGCTCGATACCGTCGACCTCTAGCTAGAGCTTGGCGT
AATCATGGTCATAGCTGTTTCCTGTGTGAAATTGTTATCCGCTCACAATTCCACACAACATACGAGCCGG
AAGCATAAAGTGTAAAGCCTAGGGTGCCTAATGAGTGAGCTAACTCACATTAATTGCGTTGCGCTCACTG
CCCGCTTTCCAGTCGGGAAACCTGTCGTGCCAGCTGCATTAATGAATCGGCCAACGCGCGGGGAGAGGCG
GTTTGCGTATTGGGCGCTCTTCCGCTTCCTCGCTCACTGACTCGCTGCGCTCGGTCGTTCGGCTGCGGCG
AGCGGTATCAGCTCACTCAAAGGCGGTAATACGGTTATCCACAGAATCAGGGGATAACGCAGGAAAGAAC
ATGTGAGCAAAAGGCCAGCAAAAGGCCAGGAACCGTAAAAAGGCCGCGTTGCTGGCGTTTTTCCATAGGC
TCCGCCCCCCTGACGAGCATCACAAAAATCGACGCTCAAGTCAGAGGTGGCGAAACCCGACAGGACTATA
AAGATACCAGGCGTTTCCCCCTGGAAGCTCCCTCGTGCGCTCTCCTGTTCCGACCCTGCCGCTTACCGGA
TACCTGTCCGCCTTTCTCCCTTCGGGAAGCGTGGCGCTTTCTCATAGCTCACGCTGTAGGTATCTCAGTT
CGGTGTAGGTCGTTCGCTCCAAGCTGGGCTGTGTGCACGAACCCCCCGTTCAGCCCGACCGCTGCGCCTT
ATCCGGTAACTATCGTCTTGAGTCCAACCCGGTAAGACACGACTTATCGCCACTGGCAGCAGCCACTGGT
AACAGGATTAGCAGAGCGAGGTATGTAGGCGGTGCTACAGAGTTCTTGAAGTGGTGGCCTAACTACGGCT
ACACTAGAAGAACAGTATTTGGTATCTGCGCTCTGCTGAAGCCAGTTACCTTCGGAAAAAGAGTTGGTAG
CTCTTGATCCGGCAAACAAACCACCGCTGGTAGCGGTGGTTTTTTTGTTTGCAAGCAGCAGATTACGCGC
AGAAAAAAAGGATCTCAAGAAGATCCTTTGATCTTTTCTACGGGGTCTGACGCTCAGTGGAACGAAAACT
CACGTTAAGGGATTTTGGTCATGAGATTATCAAAAAGGATCTTCACCTAGATCCTTTTAAATTAAAAATG
AAGTTTTAAATCAATCTAAAGTATATATGAGTAAACTTGGTCTGACAGTTACCAATGCTTAATCAGTGAG
GCACCTATCTCAGCGATCTGTCTATTTCGTTCATCCATAGTTGCCTGACTCCCCGTCGTGTAGATAACTA
CGATACGGGAGGGCTTACCATCTGGCCCCAGTGCTGCAATGATACCGCGAGACCCACGCTCACCGGCTCC
AGATTTATCAGCAATAAACCAGCCAGCCGGAAGGGCCGAGCGCAGAAGTGGTCCTGCAACTTTATCCGCC
TCCATCCAGTCTATTAATTGTTGCCGGGAAGCTAGAGTAAGTAGTTCGCCAGTTAATAGTTTGCGCAACG
TTGTTGCCATTGCTACAGGCATCGTGGTGTCACGCTCGTCGTTTGGTATGGCTTCATTCAGCTCCGGTTC
CCAACGATCAAGGCGAGTTACATGATCCCCCATGTTGTGCAAAAAAGCGGTTAGCTCCTTCGGTCCTCCG
ATCGTTGTCAGAAGTAAGTTGGCCGCAGTGTTATCACTCATGGTTATGGCAGCACTGCATAATTCTCTTA
CTGTCATGCCATCCGTAAGATGCTTTTCTGTGACTGGTGAGTACTCAACCAAGTCATTCTGAGAATAGTG
TATGCGGCGACCGAGTTGCTCTTGCCCGGCGTCAATACGGGATAATACCGCGCCACATAGCAGAACTTTA
AAAGTGCTCATCATTGGAAAACGTTCTTCGGGGCGAAAACTCTCAAGGATCTTACCGCTGTTGAGATCCA
GTTCGATGTAACCCACTCGTGCACCCAACTGATCTTCAGCATCTTTTACTTTCACCAGCGTTTCTGGGTG
AGCAAAAACAGGAAGGCAAAATGCCGCAAAAAAGGGAATAAGGGCGACACGGAAATGTTGAATACTCATA
CTCTTCCTTTTTCAATATTATTGAAGCATTTATCAGGGTTATTGTCTCATGAGCGGATACATATTTGAAT
GTATTTAGAAAAATAAACAAATAGGGGTTCCGCGCACATTTCCCCGAAAAGTGCCACCTGACGTCGACGG
ATCGGGAGATCGATCTCCCGATCCCCTAGGGTCGACTCTCAGTACAATCTGCTCTGATGCCGCATAGTTA
AGCCAGTATCTGCTCCCTGCTTGTGTGTTGGAGGTCGCTGAGTAGTGCGCGAGCAAAATTTAAGCTACAA
CAAGGCAAGGCTTGACCGACAATTGCATGAAGAATCTGCTTAGGGTTAGGCGTTTTGCGCTGCTTCGCGA
TGTACGGGCCAGATATACGCGTT
Features (pLannotate 1.2.2; 18 found; start..end, strand, type, name):
      1..380     +  enhancer       CMV enhancer: human cytomegalovirus immediate early enhancer
    381..584     +  promoter       CMV promoter: human cytomegalovirus (CMV) immediate early promoter
    626..644     +  promoter       T7 promoter: promoter for bacteriophage T7 RNA polymerase
    658..1344    +  CDS            Apobec1: ABEC1_RAT - Experimental evidence at protein level: Swiss-Prot protein existence level 1. Catalytic component of the apolipoprotein B mRNA editing enzyme complex which is responsible for the postranscriptional editing of a CAA codon for Gln to a UAA codon for stop in the APOB mRNA. May also play a role in the epigenetic regulation of gene expression by participating in DNA demethylation. From Rattus norvegicus (Rat).
   1345..1392    +  CDS            ABE(7.10) (fragment): adenine base editor comprising wild-type E. coli TadA fused to the evolved TadA*(7.10) mutant (Gaudelli et al., 2017)
   1393..5493    +  CDS            Cas9 VQR: Streptococcus pyogenes Cas9 endonuclease with the D1135V/R1335Q/T1337R mutations has an altered recognition specificity for the protospacer adjacent motif (PAM) (Kleinstiver et al., 2015)
   5506..7395    +  CDS            Xrcc1: XRCC1_RAT - Also known as Xrcc-1. Experimental evidence at protein level: Swiss-Prot protein existence level 1. Involved in DNA single-strand break repair by mediating the assembly of DNA break repair protein complexes. Probably during DNA repair, negatively regulates ADP-ribose levels by modulating ADP- ribosyltransferase PARP1 activity. From Rattus norvegicus (Rat).
   7483..7707    +  polyA_signal   bGH poly(A) signal: bovine growth hormone polyadenylation signal
   7711..7732    +  promoter       SV40 promoter (fragment): SV40 enhancer and early promoter
   7737..7753    +  misc_feature   MCS (fragment): pBluescript multiple cloning site
   7802..7818    -  protein_bind   lac operator: The lac repressor binds to the lac operator to inhibit transcription in E. coli. This inhibition can be relieved by adding lactose or isopropyl-β-D-thiogalactopyranoside (IPTG). lac repressor encoded by lacI
   7826..7856    -  promoter       lac promoter: promoter for the E. coli lac operon
   7871..7892    -  protein_bind   CAP binding site: CAP binding activates transcription in the presence of cAMP. E. coli catabolite activator protein
   7905..7997    -  CDS            lacI (fragment): lac repressor; lacI; The lac repressor binds to the lac operator to inhibit transcription in E. coli. This inhibition can be relieved by adding lactose or isopropyl-β-D-thiogalactopyranoside (IPTG).
   8180..8768    -  rep_origin     ori: high-copy-number ColE1/pMB1/pBR322/pUC origin of replication
   8939..9799    -  CDS            AmpR: β-lactamase; bla; confers resistance to ampicillin, carbenicillin, and related antibiotics
   9800..9904    -  promoter       AmpR promoter: bla
   9975..10019   -  misc_feature   bom (fragment): basis of mobility region from pBR322
