[The description below was written by a language model from this plasmid's Addgene catalogue record and pLannotate feature annotations shown in this document.]
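Description:
pLD037-pCMV-APOBEC-Cas9(D10A)-rXRCC1 is a 10.2 kb mammalian expression plasmid built on a CMV-driven backbone for transient expression of a C:G-to-G:C base editor. In E. coli it is maintained at high copy through a ColE1/pUC-type origin and selected with ampicillin via the β-lactamase (AmpR) gene. The remaining bacterial elements in the feature table (lac promoter/operator, CAP site, and fragments of lacI, bom and an SV40 promoter) appear to be backbone remnants. No mammalian selection marker is annotated.

The payload is a single roughly 6.8 kb open reading frame, assembled by Gibson cloning, placed under the human CMV immediate-early enhancer and promoter and terminated by the bovine growth hormone polyadenylation signal. A T7 promoter lies just upstream of the coding sequence. The fusion runs from rat APOBEC1 cytidine deaminase, through a short linker, to Streptococcus pyogenes Cas9 carrying the D10A nickase mutation, followed by rat XRCC1, a scaffold protein of base excision and single-strand break repair. According to the record's alternative name, a nuclear localisation signal sits at the C-terminus.

Two automated annotations look like similarity-based labels. The short segment called an ABE(7.10) fragment corresponds in position to the XTEN linker named in the record. The "Cas9 VQR" label is not supported by the catalogue entry, which describes only a D10A nickase.

In use, the deaminase converts cytosine to uracil at a guide-RNA-specified site, the nickase cuts the opposite strand, and tethered XRCC1 is intended to recruit repair factors that favour a C-to-G outcome. The guide RNA is not encoded here and must be supplied separately.
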