Addgene plasmid #165444: pLD037-pCMV-APOBEC-Cas9(D10A)-rXRCC1
Purpose: Expresses ACX, rXRCC1 in mammalian cells
Depositing lab: Wei Leong Chew. Depositing organization: Genome Institute of Singapore, A*STAR Research Entities. Publication: Programmable C:G to G:C genome editing with CRISPR-Cas9-directed base excision repair proteins. Chen L, Park JE, Paa P, Rajakumar PD, Prekop HT, Chew YT, Manivannan SN, Chew WL. Nat Commun. 2021 Mar 2;12(1):1384. doi: 10.1038/s41467-021-21559-9. PubMed 33654077.
Backbone
  Vector backbone: CMV
  Backbone manufacturer: origene
  Backbone size w/o insert (bp): 3399
  Total vector size (bp): 10173
  Vector type: Mammalian Expression
Growth in bacteria
  Bacterial resistance: Ampicillin, 100 μg/mL
  Growth temperature: 37°C
  Growth strain: DH5alpha
  Copy number: High Copy
Gene/Insert
  Gene/Insert name: APOBEC-nCas9-rXRCC1 (alt name: rAPOBEC1-XTEN-Cas9n-rXRCC1-NLS)
  Species: R. norvegicus (rat), Synthetic; Streptococcus pyogenes
  Insert size (bp): 6774
  Entrez Gene: Apobec1 (a.k.a. REPR, apobec-1)
  Cloning method: Gibson Cloning
  Sequencing primers: 5′ cgcaaatgggcggtaggcgtg; 3′ tagaaggcacagtcgagg
Terms and licenses: Academic/Nonprofit Terms; Industry Terms: Not Available to Industry
How to cite: pLD037-pCMV-APOBEC-Cas9(D10A)-rXRCC1 was a gift from Wei Leong Chew (Addgene plasmid # 165444 ; http://n2t.net/addgene:165444 ; RRID:Addgene_165444)
